Addgene plasmid #43030: I-CAAT
Depositing lab: Chad Cowan & Kiran Musunuru. Depositing organization: Harvard University. Publication: A TALEN Genome-Editing System for Generating Human Stem Cell-Based Disease Models. Ding Q, Lee YK, Schaefer EA, Peters DT, Veres A, Kim K, Kuperwasser N, Motola DL, Meissner TB, Hendriks WT, Trevisan M, Gupta RM, Moisan A, Banks E, Friesen M, Schinzel RT, Xia F, Tang A, Xia Y, Figueroa E, Wann A, Ahfeldt T, Daheron L, Zhang F, Rubin LL, Peng LF, Chung RT, Musunuru K, Cowan CA. Cell Stem Cell. 2012 Dec 12. pii: S1934-5909(12)00645-5. doi: 10.1016/j.stem.2012.11.011. PubMed 23246482.
Backbone
  Vector backbone: pCRII-TOPO
  Backbone manufacturer: Invitrogen
  Backbone size w/o insert (bp): 3973
  Vector type: Bacterial Cloning
Growth in bacteria
  Bacterial resistance: Ampicillin and Kanamycin, 100 & 50 μg/mL
  Growth temperature: 37°C
  Growth strain: Top10
  Copy number: High Copy
Gene/Insert
  Gene/Insert name: I-CAAT
  Species: Synthetic
  Insert size (bp): 424
  Cloning method: TOPO Cloning
  Sequencing primers: 5′ T7; 3′ M13-rev
Terms and licenses: Academic/Nonprofit Terms; Industry Terms: Not Available to Industry
How to cite: I-CAAT was a gift from Chad Cowan & Kiran Musunuru (Addgene plasmid # 43030 ; http://n2t.net/addgene:43030 ; RRID:Addgene_43030)
