[The description below was written by a language model from this plasmid's Addgene catalogue record.]
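Description:
I-CAAT is a bacterial cloning plasmid built on the commercial pCRII-TOPO backbone (about 4.0 kb without insert), carrying a 424 bp synthetic insert introduced by TOPO cloning. It is a high-copy plasmid propagated in E. coli and is recorded as conferring resistance to both ampicillin and kanamycin, consistent with the dual markers of the pCRII-TOPO vector. The insert lies between the T7 and M13-reverse priming sites, which are the recorded sequencing primers and allow it to be read from either side. No feature table is provided, so the positions of the origin, resistance genes and flanking promoters cannot be confirmed from this record beyond what the backbone name implies.

The record does not describe the insert's content beyond its name, synthetic origin and size. The plasmid was deposited with a publication describing a TALEN genome-editing system for generating human stem cell-based disease models. The name and size suggest that it may be one of a library of pre-assembled TALE repeat modules, in this case a block of repeats recognising the four-base sequence CAAT and destined for a particular position ("I") in an array. That reading is an inference, not a recorded fact. There is no indication of a eukaryotic promoter, tag or reporter, and the vector type is listed simply as bacterial cloning. The plasmid is therefore best understood as a storage and source clone from which the synthetic fragment is taken for assembly into full-length TALEN expression constructs, not as an expression vector in its own right.
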