>Addgene plasmid #43030 | I-CAAT | depositor partial sequence | sequence record 58295 | I-CAAT sequence 424 bps
CGTCTCCTGACCCCAGAGCAGGTCGTGGCGATCGCAAGCCACGACGGAGGAAAGCAAGCCTTGGAAACAG
TACAGAGGCTGTTGCCTGTGCTGTGCCAAGCGCACGGACTCACCCCAGAGCAGGTCGTGGCAATCGCCTC
CAACATTGGCGGGAAACAGGCACTCGAGACTGTCCAGCGCCTGCTTCCCGTGCTGTGCCAAGCGCACGGC
CTCACCCCAGAGCAGGTCGTGGCAATCGCCTCCAACATTGGCGGGAAACAGGCACTCGAGACTGTCCAGC
GCCTGCTTCCCGTGCTGTGCCAAGCGCACGGATTAACCCCAGAGCAGGTCGTGGCCATTGCCTCGAATGG
AGGGGGCAAACAGGCGTTGGAAACCGTACAACGATTGCTGCCGGTGCTGTGCCAAGCGCACGGCTTAAGA
GACG
