>Addgene plasmid #43030 | I-CAAT | addgene partial sequence | sequence record 59932 | M13-F20 5'-TGTAAAACGACGGCCAGT-3'
CTATAGGGCGAATTGGGCCCTCTAGATGCATGCTCGAGCGGCCGCCAGTGTGATGGATATCTGCAGAATT
CGCCCTTATATAGATGCCGTCCTAGCGCGTCTCCTGACCCCAGAGCAGGTCGTGGCGATCGCAAGCCACG
ACGGAGGAAAGCAAGCCTTGGAAACAGTACAGAGGCTGTTGCCTGTGCTGTGCCAAGCGCACGGACTCAC
CCCAGAGCAGGTCGTGGCAATCGCCTCCAACATTGGCGGGAAACAGGCACTCGAGACTGTCCAGCGCCTG
CTTCCCGTGCTGTGCCAAGCGCACGGCCTCACCCCAGAGCAGGTCGTGGCAATCGCCTCCAACATTGGCG
GGAAACAGGCACTCGAGACTGTCCAGCGCCTGCTTCCCGTGCTGTGCCAAGCGCACGGATTAACCCCAGA
GCAGGTCGTGGCCATTGCCTCGAATGGAGGGGGCAAACAGGCGTTGGAAACCGTACAACGATTGCTGCCG
GTGCTGTGCCAAGCGCACGGCTTAAGAGACGTGGGCACAGGAAAGATACTTAAGGGCGAATTCCAGCACA
CTGGCGGCCGTTACTAGTGGATCCGAGCTCGGTACCAAGCTTGGCGTAATCATGGTCATAGCTGTTTCCT
GTGTGAAATTGTTATCCGCTCACAATTCCACACAACATACGAGCCGGAAGCATAAAGTGTAAAGCCTGGG
GTGCCTAATGAGTGAGCTAACTCACATTAATTGCGTTGCGCTCACTGCCCGCTTTCCAGTCGGGAAACCT
GTCGTGCCAGCTGCATTAATGAATCGGCCAACGCGCGGGGAGAGGCGGTTTGCGTATTGGGCGCTCTTCC
GCTTCCTCGCT
